LOCUS       Exported 5178 bp ds-DNA circular SYN 17-NOV-2021
DEFINITION  Mammalian expression of green fluorescent potassium indicator
            KRaION2.
ACCESSION   .
VERSION     .
KEYWORDS    pKRaION2-N1
SOURCE      synthetic DNA construct
  ORGANISM  synthetic DNA construct
REFERENCE   1 (bases 1 to 5178)
  AUTHORS   Torres Caban CC, Yang M, Lai CC, Yang L, Subach F, Smith BO,
            Piatkevich KD, Boyden ES
  TITLE     Tuning the sensitivity of genetically encoded fluorescent potassium
            indicators through structure-guided and genome mining strategies.
  JOURNAL   bioRxiv 2021.10.07.463355
REFERENCE   2 (bases 1 to 5178)
  AUTHORS   .
  TITLE     Direct Submission
  JOURNAL   Exported Nov 17, 2021 from SnapGene Server 1.1.58
            http://www.snapgene.com
FEATURES             Location/Qualifiers
     source          1..5178
                     /organism="synthetic DNA construct"
                     /mol_type="other DNA"
     enhancer        61..364
                     /label=CMV enhancer
                     /note="human cytomegalovirus immediate early enhancer"
     promoter        365..568
                     /label=CMV promoter
                     /note="human cytomegalovirus (CMV) immediate early
                     promoter"
     primer_bind     519..539
                     /label=CMV-F
                     /note="Human CMV immediate early promoter, forward primer"
     misc_feature    591..671
                     /label=MCS
                     /note="multiple cloning site"
     polyA_signal    1966..2087
                     /label=SV40 poly(A) signal
                     /note="SV40 polyadenylation signal"
     primer_bind     complement(2003..2022)
                     /label=SV40pA-R
                     /note="SV40 polyA, reverse primer"
     primer_bind     2057..2076
                     /label=EBV-rev
                     /note="SV40 polyA terminator, reverse primer"
     rep_origin      complement(2094..2549)
                     /direction=LEFT
                     /label=f1 ori
                     /note="f1 bacteriophage origin of replication; arrow
                     indicates direction of (+) strand synthesis"
     primer_bind     complement(2231..2252)
                     /label=F1ori-F
                     /note="F1 origin, forward primer"
     primer_bind     2443..2462
                     /label=F1ori-R
                     /note="F1 origin, reverse primer"
     promoter        2576..2680
                     /gene="bla"
                     /label=AmpR promoter
     promoter        2682..3039
                     /label=SV40 promoter
                     /note="SV40 enhancer and early promoter"
     primer_bind     complement(2705..2725)
                     /label=pBABE 3'
                     /note="SV40 enhancer, reverse primer for pBABE vectors"
     rep_origin      2890..3025
                     /label=SV40 ori
                     /note="SV40 origin of replication"
     primer_bind     2952..2971
                     /label=SV40pro-F
                     /note="SV40 promoter/origin, forward primer"
     CDS             3074..3868
                     /codon_start=1
                     /gene="aph(3')-II (or nptII)"
                     /product="aminoglycoside phosphotransferase from Tn5"
                     /label=NeoR/KanR
                     /note="confers resistance to neomycin, kanamycin, and G418
                     (Geneticin(R))"
                     /translation="MIEQDGLHAGSPAAWVERLFGYDWAQQTIGCSDAAVFRLSAQGRP
                     VLFVKTDLSGALNELQDEAARLSWLATTGVPCAAVLDVVTEAGRDWLLLGEVPGQDLLS
                     SHLAPAEKVSIMADAMRRLHTLDPATCPFDHQAKHRIERARTRMEAGLVDQDDLDEEHQ
                     GLAPAELFARLKASMPDGEDLVVTHGDACLPNIMVENGRFSGFIDCGRLGVADRYQDIA
                     LATRDIAEELGGEWADRFLVLYGIAAPDSQRIAFYRLLDEFF"
     primer_bind     complement(3128..3147)
                     /label=Neo-R
                     /note="Neomycin resistance gene, reverse primer"
     primer_bind     3738..3757
                     /label=Neo-F
                     /note="Neomycin resistance gene, forward primer"
     primer_bind     complement(4056..4075)
                     /label=TK-pA-R
                     /note="Thymidine kinase polyA, reverse primer"
     polyA_signal    4100..4147
                     /label=HSV TK poly(A) signal
                     /note="herpes simplex virus thymidine kinase
                     polyadenylation signal (Cole and Stacy, 1985)"
     rep_origin      4476..5064
                     /direction=RIGHT
                     /label=ori
                     /note="high-copy-number ColE1/pMB1/pBR322/pUC origin of
                     replication"
     primer_bind     4965..4984
                     /label=pBR322ori-F
                     /note="pBR322 origin, forward primer"
ORIGIN
        1 tagttattaa tagtaatcaa ttacggggtc attagttcat agcccatata tggagttccg
       61 cgttacataa cttacggtaa atggcccgcc tggctgaccg cccaacgacc cccgcccatt
      121 gacgtcaata atgacgtatg ttcccatagt aacgccaata gggactttcc attgacgtca
      181 atgggtggag tatttacggt aaactgccca cttggcagta catcaagtgt atcatatgcc
      241 aagtacgccc cctattgacg tcaatgacgg taaatggccc gcctggcatt atgcccagta
      301 catgacctta tgggactttc ctacttggca gtacatctac gtattagtca tcgctattac
      361 catggtgatg cggttttggc agtacatcaa tgggcgtgga tagcggtttg actcacgggg
      421 atttccaagt ctccacccca ttgacgtcaa tgggagtttg ttttggcacc aaaatcaacg
      481 ggactttcca aaatgtcgta acaactccgc cccattgacg caaatgggcg gtaggcgtgt
      541 acggtgggag gtctatataa gcagagctgg tttagtgaac cgtcagatcc gctagcgcta
      601 ccggactcag atctcgagct caagcttcga attctgcagt cgacggtacc gcgggcccgg
      661 gatccaccgg tatggtctca aagggagagg aggaaaacat ggctagtctg cctgctaccc
      721 acgaactgca tatttttggc tccataaatg gcatcgattt cgacatggta ggccaaggca
      781 ccggtaatcc aaacgacggc tatgaggagc tgaacctgaa gtccaccatg ggcgatctgc
      841 agttcagtcc ctggatcctg gtgccgcaca ttgggtacgg gtttcaccag tatcttccct
      901 atccagacgg gatgtcacca tttcaggctg caatggtcga cgggtccgga taccaagtgc
      961 accgcactat gcagtttgag gacggtgcct cactgaccgt gaattacaga tacacctacg
     1021 aaggatcaca tatcaaaggg gaagctcagg tggagggcac tgggttccca gctgacggcc
     1081 ctgtgatgac aaattccctg acagccgagg cccacggcct gttcaacttc gtgaaggacg
     1141 ccggcgccaa gctgtgggat gccgtgacag gccagcacga caaggacgac caggccaaga
     1201 aggtgcagga acacctgaac aagaccggca tccccgacgc cgacaaagtg aacatccaga
     1261 tcgccgacgg caaggccaca gtgacaggcg acggactgag ccaggaagcc aaagaaaaga
     1321 tcctggtggc cgtgggcaac atcagcggaa tcgccagcgt ggacgatcaa gtgaaaaccg
     1381 ccacccctgc caccgccagc cagttctaca cagtgaagtc cggcgacacc ctgagcgcca
     1441 tcagcaaaca ggtgtacggc aacgccaacc tgtacaacaa gattttcgag gccaacaagc
     1501 ccatgctgaa gtcccccgac aaaatctacc ccggccaggt gctgagaatc cccgaggaaa
     1561 tgtacttcgc tgactggtgc gtatccaaga agacttgccc caatgataag actattgtct
     1621 ccacatttaa gtgggctttt atcaccgaca acggcaaacg ctaccggtct accgctcgca
     1681 ccacatacac attcgccaag ccaatggccg caaattacct caaaaatcag ccgatgtatg
     1741 tctttcggaa aacagagctg aaacattcta agaccgaact gaattttaaa gagtggcaaa
     1801 aggcctttac ggacgtgatg ggcatggacg agctgtataa gtaagcggcc gcgactctag
     1861 atcataatca gccataccac atttgtagag gttttacttg ctttaaaaaa cctcccacac
     1921 ctccccctga acctgaaaca taaaatgaat gcaattgttg ttgttaactt gtttattgca
     1981 gcttataatg gttacaaata aagcaatagc atcacaaatt tcacaaataa agcatttttt
     2041 tcactgcatt ctagttgtgg tttgtccaaa ctcatcaatg tatcttaagg cgtaaattgt
     2101 aagcgttaat attttgttaa aattcgcgtt aaatttttgt taaatcagct cattttttaa
     2161 ccaataggcc gaaatcggca aaatccctta taaatcaaaa gaatagaccg agatagggtt
     2221 gagtgttgtt ccagtttgga acaagagtcc actattaaag aacgtggact ccaacgtcaa
     2281 aggnnnnnnn nnnnnnnnnn nnnnnnnnnn nnnnnnnnnn nnnnnnnnnn nntnnnnnnn
     2341 nnnnnnnnnn nnnnnnnnnn nnnnnnnnnn nnnnnnnnnn nnnnnnnnnn nnnnnnnnnn
     2401 nnnnnnnnnn nnnnnnnnnn nnnngnnnnn nnnnnnnnnn nnnnnnnnnn nnnnnnnnnn
     2461 nnnnnnnnnn nnnnnnnnnn nnnnnnnnnn nnnnnnnnnn nnnnnnnnnn nnnnnnnnnn
     2521 nnnnnnnnnn nnnnnnnnnn nnnnnnnnnc aggtggcact tttcggggaa atgtgcgcgg
     2581 aacccctatt tgtttatttt tctaaataca ttcaaatatg tatccgctca tgagacaata
     2641 accctgataa atgcttcaat aatattgaaa aaggaagagt cctgaggcgg aaagaaccag
     2701 ctgtggaatg tgtgtcagtt agggtgtgga aagtccccag gctccccagc aggcagaagt
     2761 atgcaaagca tgcatctcaa ttagtcagca accaggtgtg gaaagtcccc aggctcccca
     2821 gcaggcagaa gtatgcaaag catgcatctc aattagtcag caaccatagt cccgccccta
     2881 actccgccca tcccgcccct aactccgccc agttccgccc attctccgcc ccatggctga
     2941 ctaatttttt ttatttatgc agaggccgag gccgcctcgg cctctgagct attccagaag
     3001 tagtgaggag gcttttttgg aggcctaggc ttttgcaaag atcgatcaag agacaggatg
     3061 aggatcgttt cgcatgattg aacaagatgg attgcacgca ggttctccgg ccgcttgggt
     3121 ggagaggcta ttcggctatg actgggcaca acagacaatc ggctgctctg atgccgccgt
     3181 gttccggctg tcagcgcagg ggcgcccggt tctttttgtc aagaccgacc tgtccggtgc
     3241 cctgaatgaa ctgcaagacg aggcagcgcg gctatcgtgg ctggccacga cgggcgttcc
     3301 ttgcgcagct gtgctcgacg ttgtcactga agcgggaagg gactggctgc tattgggcga
     3361 agtgccgggg caggatctcc tgtcatctca ccttgctcct gccgagaaag tatccatcat
     3421 ggctgatgca atgcggcggc tgcatacgct tgatccggct acctgcccat tcgaccacca
     3481 agcgaaacat cgcatcgagc gagcacgtac tcggatggaa gccggtcttg tcgatcagga
     3541 tgatctggac gaagagcatc aggggctcgc gccagccgaa ctgttcgcca ggctcaaggc
     3601 gagcatgccc gacggcgagg atctcgtcgt gacccatggc gatgcctgct tgccgaatat
     3661 catggtggaa aatggccgct tttctggatt catcgactgt ggccggctgg gtgtggcgga
     3721 ccgctatcag gacatagcgt tggctacccg tgatattgct gaagagcttg gcggcgaatg
     3781 ggctgaccgc ttcctcgtgc tttacggtat cgccgctccc gattcgcagc gcatcgcctt
     3841 ctatcgcctt cttgacgagt tcttctgagc gggactctgg ggttcgaaat gaccgaccaa
     3901 gcgacgccca acctgccatc acgagatttc gattccaccg ccgccttcta tgaaaggttg
     3961 ggcttcggaa tcgttttccg ggacgccggc tggatgatcc tccagcgcgg ggatctcatg
     4021 ctggagttct tcgcccaccc tagggggagg ctaactgaaa cacggaagga gacaataccg
     4081 gaaggaaccc gcgctatgac ggcaataaaa agacagaata aaacgcacgg tgttgggtcg
     4141 tttgttcata aacgcggggt tcggtcccag ggctggcact ctgtcgatac cccaccgaga
     4201 ccccattggg gccaatacgc ccgcgtttct tccttttccc caccccaccc cccaagttcg
     4261 ggtgaaggcc cagggctcgc agccaacgtc ggggcggcag gccctgccat agcctcaggt
     4321 tactcatata tactttagat tgatttaaaa cttcattttt aatttaaaag gatctaggtg
     4381 aagatccttt ttgataatct catgaccaaa atcccttaac gtgagttttc gttccactga
     4441 gcgtcagacc ccgtagaaaa gatcaaagga tcttcttgag atcctttttt tctgcgcgta
     4501 atctgctgct tgcaaacaaa aaaaccaccg ctaccagcgg tggtttgttt gccggatcaa
     4561 gagctaccaa ctctttttcc gaaggtaact ggcttcagca gagcgcagat accaaatact
     4621 gttcttctag tgtagccgta gttaggccac cacttcaaga actctgtagc accgcctaca
     4681 tacctcgctc tgctaatcct gttaccagtg gctgctgcca gtggcgataa gtcgtgtctt
     4741 accgggttgg actcaagacg atagttaccg gataaggcgc agcggtcggg ctgaacgggg
     4801 ggttcgtgca cacagcccag cttggagcga acgacctaca ccgaactgag atacctacag
     4861 cgtgagctat gagaaagcgc cacgcttccc gaagggagaa aggcggacag gtatccggta
     4921 agcggcaggg tcggaacagg agagcgcacg agggagcttc cagggggaaa cgcctggtat
     4981 ctttatagtc ctgtcgggtt tcgccacctc tgacttgagc gtcgattttt gtgatgctcg
     5041 tcaggggggc ggagcctatg gaaaaacgcc agcaacgcgg cctttttacg gttcctggcc
     5101 ttttgctggc cttttgctca catgttcttt cctgcgttat cccctgattc tgtggataac
     5161 cgtattaccg ccatgcat
//
